>Addgene plasmid #22445 | GST-Cav FL (1-178) | addgene full sequence | sequence record 301935 | Addgene NGS Result
TTATCGACTGCACGGTGCACCAATGCTTCTGGCGTCAGGCAGCCATCGGAAGCTGTGGTATGGCTGTGCA
GGTCGTAAATCACTGCATAATTCGTGTCGCTCAAGGCGCACTCCCGTTCTGGATAATGTTTTTTGCGCCG
ACATCATAACGGTTCTGGCAAATATTCTGAAATGAGCTGTTGACAATTAATCATCGGCTCGTATAATGTG
TGGAATTGTGAGCGGATAACAATTTCACACAGGAAACAGTATTCATGTCCCCTATACTAGGTTATTGGAA
AATTAAGGGCCTTGTGCAACCCACTCGACTTCTTTTGGAATATCTTGAAGAAAAATATGAAGAGCATTTG
TATGAGCGCGATGAAGGTGATAAATGGCGAAACAAAAAGTTTGAATTGGGTTTGGAGTTTCCCAATCTTC
CTTATTATATTGATGGTGATGTTAAATTAACACAGTCTATGGCCATCATACGTTATATAGCTGACAAGCA
CAACATGTTGGGTGGTTGTCCAAAAGAGCGTGCAGAGATTTCAATGCTTGAAGGAGCGGTTTTGGATATT
AGATACGGTGTTTCGAGAATTGCATATAGTAAAGACTTTGAAACTCTCAAAGTTGATTTTCTTAGCAAGC
TACCTGAAATGCTGAAAATGTTCGAAGATCGTTTATGTCATAAAACATATTTAAATGGTGATCATGTAAC
CCATCCTGACTTCATGTTGTATGACGCTCTTGATGTTGTTTTATACATGGACCCAATGTGCCTGGATGCG
TTCCCAAAATTAGTTTGTTTTAAAAAACGTATTGAAGCTATCCCACAAATTGATAAGTACTTGAAATCCA
GCAAGTATATAGCATGGCCTTTGCAGGGCTGGCAAGCCACGTTTGGTGGTGGCGACCATCCTCCAAAATC
GGATCTGGTTCCGCGTGGATCCATGTCTGGGGGCAAATACGTAGACTCCGAGGGGCACCTCTACACCGTT
CCCATCCGGGAGCAGGGCAACATCTACAAGCCCAACAACAAGGCCATGGCGGAGGAGATGAGCGAGAAGC
AGGTGTACGACGCGCACACCAAGGAAATCGACCTGGTCAACCGCGACCCCAAGCATCTCAACGACGACGT
GGTCAAGATTGATTTTGAAGATGTGATTGCAGAACCAGAAGGAACACACAGTTTTGATGGCATCTGGAAG
GCCAGCTTCACCACCTTCACTGTGACAAAATACTGGTTTTACCGCTTGCTGTCTGCCCTCTTTGGCATCC
CAATGGCACTCATATGGGGCATTTACTTTGCCATTCTTTCTTTCCTGCACATCTGGGCAGTTGTGCCGTG
CATTAAGAGTTTCCTGATTGAGATTCAGTGCATCAGCCGTGTCTATTCCATCTACGTCCACACCTTCTGT
GACCCGTTCTTTGAGGCTGTTGGCAAAATATTCAGCAATATCCGCATCAACATGCAGAAAGAAACATAAG
AATTCCCGGGTCGACTCGAGCGGCCGCATCGTGACTGACTGACGATCTGCCTCGCGCGTTTCGGTGATGA
CGGTGAAAACCTCTGACACATGCAGCTCCCGGAGACGGTCACAGCTTGTCTGTAAGCGGATGCCGGGAGC
AGACAAGCCCGTCAGGGCGCGTCAGCGGGTGTTGGCGGGTGTCGGGGCGCAGCCATGACCCAGTCACGTA
GCGATAGCGGAGTGTATAATTCTTGAAGACGAAAGGGCCTCGTGATACGCCTATTTTTATAGGTTAATGT
CATGATAATAATGGTTTCTTAGACGTCAGGTGGCACTTTTCGGGGAAATGTGCGCGGAACCCCTATTTGT
TTATTTTTCTAAATACATTCAAATATGTATCCGCTCATGAGACAATAACCCTGATAAATGCTTCAATAAT
ATTGAAAAAGGAAGAGTATGAGTATTCAACATTTCCGTGTCGCCCTTATTCCCTTTTTTGCGGCATTTTG
CCTTCCTGTTTTTGCTCACCCAGAAACGCTGGTGAAAGTAAAAGATGCTGAAGATCAGTTGGGTGCACGA
GTGGGTTACATCGAACTGGATCTCAACAGCGGTAAGATCCTTGAGAGTTTTCGCCCCGAAGAACGTTTTC
CAATGATGAGCACTTTTAAAGTTCTGCTATGTGGCGCGGTATTATCCCGTGTTGACGCCGGGCAAGAGCA
ACTCGGTCGCCGCATACACTATTCTCAGAATGACTTGGTTGAGTACTCACCAGTCACAGAAAAGCATCTT
ACGGATGGCATGACAGTAAGAGAATTATGCAGTGCTGCCATAACCATGAGTGATAACACTGCGGCCAACT
TACTTCTGACAACGATCGGAGGACCGAAGGAGCTAACCGCTTTTTTGCACAACATGGGGGATCATGTAAC
TCGCCTTGATCGTTGGGAACCGGAGCTGAATGAAGCCATACCAAACGACGAGCGTGACACCACGATGCCT
GCAGCAATGGCAACAACGTTGCGCAAACTATTAACTGGCGAACTACTTACTCTAGCTTCCCGGCAACAAT
TAATAGACTGGATGGAGGCGGATAAAGTTGCAGGACCACTTCTGCGCTCGGCCCTTCCGGCTGGCTGGTT
TATTGCTGATAAATCTGGAGCCGGTGAGCGTGGGTCTCGCGGTATCATTGCAGCACTGGGGCCAGATGGT
AAGCCCTCCCGTATCGTAGTTATCTACACGACGGGGAGTCAGGCAACTATGGATGAACGAAATAGACAGA
TCGCTGAGATAGGTGCCTCACTGATTAAGCATTGGTAACTGTCAGACCAAGTTTACTCATATATACTTTA
GATTGATTTAAAACTTCATTTTTAATTTAAAAGGATCTAGGTGAAGATCCTTTTTGATAATCTCATGACC
AAAATCCCTTAACGTGAGTTTTCGTTCCACTGAGCGTCAGACCCCGTAGAAAAGATCAAAGGATCTTCTT
GAGATCCTTTTTTTCTGCGCGTAATCTGCTGCTTGCAAACAAAAAAACCACCGCTACCAGCGGTGGTTTG
TTTGCCGGATCAAGAGCTACCAACTCTTTTTCCGAAGGTAACTGGCTTCAGCAGAGCGCAGATACCAAAT
ACTGTCCTTCTAGTGTAGCCGTAGTTAGGCCACCACTTCAAGAACTCTGTAGCACCGCCTACATACCTCG
CTCTGCTAATCCTGTTACCAGTGGCTGCTGCCAGTGGCGATAAGTCGTGTCTTACCGGGTTGGACTCAAG
ACGATAGTTACCGGATAAGGCGCAGCGGTCGGGCTGAACGGGGGGTTCGTGCACACAGCCCAGCTTGGAG
CGAACGACCTACACCGAACTGAGATACCTACAGCGTGAGCTATGAGAAAGCGCCACGCTTCCCGAAGGGA
GAAAGGCGGACAGGTATCCGGTAAGCGGCAGGGTCGGAACAGGAGAGCGCACGAGGGAGCTTCCAGGGGG
AAACGCCTGGTATCTTTATAGTCCTGTCGGGTTTCGCCACCTCTGACTTGAGCGTCGATTTTTGTGATGC
TCGTCAGGGGGGCGGAGCCTATGGAAAAACGCCAGCAACGCGGCCTTTTTACGGTTCCTGGCCTTTTGCT
GGCCTTTTGCTCACATGTTCTTTCCTGCGTTATCCCCTGATTCTGTGGATAACCGTATTACCGCCTTTGA
GTGAGCTGATACCGCTCGCCGCAGCCGAACGACCGAGCGCAGCGAGTCAGTGAGCGAGGAAGCGGAAGAG
CGCCTGATGCGGTATTTTCTCCTTACGCATCTGTGCGGTATTTCACACCGCATAAATTCCGACACCATCG
AATGGCGCAAAACCTTTCGCGGTATGGCATGATAGCGCCCGGAAGAGAGTCAATTCAGGGTGGTGAATGT
GAAACCAGTAACGTTATACGATGTCGCAGAGTATGCCGGTGTCTCTTATCAGACCGTTTCCCGCGTGGTG
AACCAGGCCAGCCACGTTTCTGCGAAAACGCGGGAAAAAGTGGAAGCGGCGATGGCGGAGCTGAATTACA
TTCCCAACCGCGTGGCACAACAACTGGCGGGCAAACAGTCGTTGCTGATTGGCGTTGCCACCTCCAGTCT
GGCCCTGCACGCGCCGTCGCAAATTGTCGCGGCGATTAAATCTCGCGCCGATCAACTGGGTGCCAGCGTG
GTGGTGTCGATGGTAGAACGAAGCGGCGTCGAAGCCTGTAAAGCGGCGGTGCACAATCTTCTCGCGCAAC
GCGTCAGTGGGCTGATCATTAACTATCCGCTGGATGACCAGGATGCCATTGCTGTGGAAGCTGCCTGCAC
TAATGTTCCGGCGTTATTTCTTGATGTCTCTGACCAGACACCCATCAACAGTATTATTTTCTCCCATGAA
GACGGTACGCGACTGGGCGTGGAGCATCTGGTCGCATTGGGTCACCAGCAAATCGCGCTGTTAGCGGGCC
CATTAAGTTCTGTCTCGGCGCGTCTGCGTCTGGCTGGCTGGCATAAATATCTCACTCGCAATCAAATTCA
GCCGATAGCGGAACGGGAAGGCGACTGGAGTGCCATGTCCGGTTTTCAACAAACCATGCAAATGCTGAAT
GAGGGCATCGTTCCCACTGCGATGCTGGTTGCCAACGATCAGATGGCGCTGGGCGCAATGCGCGCCATTA
CCGAGTCCGGGCTGCGCGTTGGTGCGGATATCTCGGTAGTGGGATACGACGATACCGAAGACAGCTCATG
TTATATCCCGCCGTTAACCACCATCAAACAGGATTTTCGCCTGCTGGGGCAAACCAGCGTGGACCGCTTG
CTGCAACTCTCTCAGGGCCAGGCGGTGAAGGGCAATCAGCTGTTGCCCGTCTCACTGGTGAAAAGAAAAA
CCACCCTGGCGCCCAATACGCAAACCGCCTCTCCCCGCGCGTTGGCCGATTCATTAATGCAGCTGGCACG
ACAGGTTTCCCGACTGGAAAGCGGGCAGTGAGCGCAACGCAATTAATGTAAGTTAGCTCACTCATTAGGC
ACCCCAGGCTTTACACTTTATGCTTCCGGCTCGTATGTTGTGTGGAATTGTGAGCGGATAACAATTTCAC
ACAGGAAACAGCTATGACCATGATTACGGATTCACTGGCCGTCGTTTTACAACGTCGTGACTGGGAAAAC
CCTGGCGTTACCCAACTTAATCGCCTTGCAGCACATCCCCCTTTCGCCAGCTGGCGTAATAGCGAAGAGG
CCCGCACCGATCGCCCTTCCCAACAGTTGCGCAGCCTGAATGGCGAATGGCGCTTTGCCTGGTTTCCGGC
ACCAGAAGCGGTGCCGGAAAGCTGGCTGGAGTGCGATCTTCCTGAGGCCGATACTGTCGTCGTCCCCTCA
AACTGGCAGATGCACGGTTACGATGCGCCCATCTACACCAACGTGACCTATCCCATTACGGTCAATCCGC
CGTTTGTTCCCACGGAGAATCCGACGGGTTGTTACTCGCTCACATTTAATGTTGATGAAAGCTGGCTACA
GGAAGGCCAGACGCGAATTATTTTTGATGGCGTTGGAATTAGC
Features (pLannotate 1.2.2; 17 found; start..end, strand, type, name):
    180..208     +  promoter       tac promoter: strong E. coli promoter; hybrid between the trp and lac UV5 promoters
    216..232     +  protein_bind   lac operator: The lac repressor binds to the lac operator to inhibit transcription in E. coli. This inhibition can be relieved by adding lactose or isopropyl-β-D-thiogalactopyranoside (IPTG). lac repressor encoded by lacI
    255..908     +  CDS            GST26_SCHJA: Experimental evidence at protein level: Swiss-Prot protein existence level 1. GST isoenzymes appear to play a central role in the parasite detoxification system. Other functions are also suspected including a role in increasing the solubility of haematin in the parasite gut. From Schistosoma japonicum (Blood fluke).
    933..1466    +  CDS            CAV1: CAV1_CANLF - Also known as CAV. Experimental evidence at protein level: Swiss-Prot protein existence level 1. May act as a scaffolding protein within caveolar membranes. Forms a stable heterooligomeric complex with CAV2 that targets to lipid rafts and drives caveolae formation. Mediates the recruitment of CAVIN proteins (CAVIN1/2/3/4) to the caveolae (By similarity). Interacts directly with G-protein alpha subunits and can functionally regulate their activity (By similarity). Involved in the costimulatory signal essential for T-cell receptor (TCR)-mediated T-cell activation. Its binding to DPP
   1517..1556    +  CDS            rop (fragment): Rop protein, which maintains plasmids at low copy number; rop
   1658..1698    +  misc_feature   bom (fragment): basis of mobility region from pBR322
   1803..1907    +  promoter       AmpR promoter: bla
   1908..2768    +  CDS            AmpR: β-lactamase; bla; confers resistance to ampicillin, carbenicillin, and related antibiotics
   2939..3527    +  rep_origin     ori: high-copy-number ColE1/pMB1/pBR322/pUC origin of replication
   3713..3764    -  misc_feature   bom (fragment): basis of mobility region from pBR322
   3771..3848    +  promoter       lacI promoter: lacI
   3849..4931    +  CDS            lacI: lac repressor; lacI; The lac repressor binds to the lac operator to inhibit transcription in E. coli. This inhibition can be relieved by adding lactose or isopropyl-β-D-thiogalactopyranoside (IPTG).
   4944..4965    +  protein_bind   CAP binding site: CAP binding activates transcription in the presence of cAMP. E. coli catabolite activator protein
   4980..5010    +  promoter       lac promoter: promoter for the E. coli lac operon
   5018..5034    +  protein_bind   lac operator: The lac repressor binds to the lac operator to inhibit transcription in E. coli. This inhibition can be relieved by adding lactose or isopropyl-β-D-thiogalactopyranoside (IPTG). lac repressor encoded by lacI
   5054..5227    +  CDS            lacZα: LacZα fragment of β-galactosidase; lacZ fragment
   5491..104     -  CDS            yciV (fragment) (across the origin): RNAAM_ECOLI - Also known as trpH From Escherichia coli (strain K12).
