[The description below was written by a language model from this plasmid's Addgene catalogue record and pLannotate feature annotations shown in this document.]
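Description:
GST-Cav FL (1-178) is a bacterial expression plasmid built on the pGEX-4T-1 backbone for producing full-length dog (Canis lupus familiaris) caveolin-1 as a glutathione S-transferase fusion protein in E. coli. The 534 bp caveolin-1 coding region, covering residues 1–178, was inserted between the XmaI and XhoI sites of the polylinker, both of which remain intact, so that it lies downstream of the Schistosoma japonicum GST open reading frame carried by the vector. The GST tag is therefore N-terminal. In the sequenced record of about 5.5 kb, a short linker separates the annotated GST and CAV1 coding sequences. The feature table does not annotate the protease cleavage site normally associated with this vector series.

Expression is driven by the hybrid tac promoter, followed by a lac operator. The plasmid also carries its own lacI gene with its native promoter, so transcription is held off by the lac repressor and can be switched on with IPTG. Propagation relies on a ColE1/pMB1-type origin, recorded as high copy, and selection is by ampicillin through the β-lactamase gene. The remaining annotations are standard pGEX backbone remnants with no role in the payload: rop and bom fragments, a lac promoter/lacZα segment and a small yciV fragment spanning the sequence origin.

GST fusions of this kind are typically purified on glutathione resin and used as bait in pull-down or in vitro binding assays. The associated publication concerns the interaction between nitric oxide synthase and caveolin, which suggests this construct served as the full-length caveolin reference in that binding analysis.
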