Addgene plasmid #22445: GST-Cav FL (1-178)
Depositing lab: William Sessa. Depositing organization: Yale University. Publication: Dissecting the interaction between nitric oxide synthase (NOS) and caveolin. Functional significance of the nos caveolin binding domain in vivo. Garcia-Cardena G, Martasek P, Masters BS, Skidd PM, Couet J, Li S, Lisanti MP, Sessa WC. J Biol Chem. 1997 Oct 10. 272(41):25437-40. 10.1074/jbc.272.41.25437 PubMed 9325253.
Backbone
  Vector backbone: pGEX-4T-1
  Backbone size w/o insert (bp): 4900
  Vector type: Bacterial Expression
Growth in bacteria
  Bacterial resistance: Ampicillin, 100 μg/mL
  Growth temperature: 37°C
  Growth strain: DH5alpha
  Copy number: High Copy
Gene/Insert
  Gene/Insert name: Caveolin1(1-178) (alt name: Full length Cav (1-178))
  Species: Canis lupus familiaris
  Insert size (bp): 534
  Tag / fusion protein: GST (N terminal on backbone)
  Cloning method: Restriction Enzyme; 5′ cloning site XmaI (not destroyed); 3′ cloning site XhoI (not destroyed)
  Sequencing primers: 5′ pGEX FWD
Terms and licenses: Academic/Nonprofit Terms; Industry Terms: Not Available to Industry
How to cite: GST-Cav FL (1-178) was a gift from William Sessa (Addgene plasmid # 22445 ; http://n2t.net/addgene:22445 ; RRID:Addgene_22445)
