>Addgene plasmid #22445 | GST-Cav FL (1-178) | addgene partial sequence | sequence record 28457 | 22445 with pGEX5
CGGATCTGGTTCCGCGTGGATCCATGTCTGGGGGCAAATACGTAGACTCCGAGGGGCACCTCTACACCGT
TCCCATCCGGGAGCAGGGCAACATCTACAAGCCCAACAACAAGGCCATGGCGGAGGAGATGAGCGAGAAG
CAGGTGTACGACGCGCACACCAAGGAAATCGACCTGGTCAACCGCGACCCCAAGCATCTCAACGACGACG
TGGTCAAGATTGATTTTGAAGATGTGATTGCAGAACCAGAAGGAACACACAGTTTTGATGGCATCTGGAA
GGCCAGCTTCACCACCTTCACTGTGACAAAATACTGGTTTTACCGCTTGCTGTCTGCCCTCTTTGGCATC
CCAATGGCACTCATATGGGGCATTTACTTTGCCATTCTTTCTTTCCTGCACATCTGGGCAGTTGTGCCGT
GCATTAAGAGTTTCCTGATTGAGATTCAGTGCATCAGCCGTGTCTATTCCATCTACGTCCACACCTTCTG
TGACCCGTTCTTTGAGGCTGTTGGCAAAATATTCAGCAATATCCGCATCAACATGCAGAAAGAAACATAA
GAATTCCCGGGTCGACTCGAGCGGCCGCATCGTGACTGACTGACGATCTGCCTCGCGCGTTTCGGTGATG
ACGGNAAAAACCTCTGACACATGCAGCTCCCGGAGACGGTCANCAGCTTGGTCNG
